>Addgene plasmid #152738 | pGBW-m4134431 | addgene full sequence | sequence record 319578 | Addgene NGS Result
CGTTACATAACTTACGGTAAATGGCCCGCCTGGCTGACCGCCCAACGACCCCCGCCCATTGACGTCAATA
ATGACGTATGTTCCCATAGTAACGCCAATAGGGACTTTCCATTGACGTCAATGGGTGGAGTATTTACGGT
AAACTGCCCACTTGGCAGTACATCAAGTGTATCATATGCCAAGTACGCCCCCTATTGACGTCAATGACGG
TAAATGGCCCGCCTGGCATTATGCCCAGTACATGACCTTATGGGACTTTCCTACTTGGCAGTACATCTAC
GTATTAGTCATCGCTATTACCATGCTGATGCGGTTTTGGCAGTACATCAATGGGCGTGGATAGCGGTTTG
ACTCACGGGGATTTCCAAGTCTCCACCCCATTGACGTCAATGGGAGTTTGTTTTGGCACCAAAATCAACG
GGACTTTCCAAAATGTCGTAACAACTCCGCCCCATTGACGCAAATGGGCGGTAGGCGTGTACGGTGGGAG
GTCTATATAAGCAGAGCTGGTTTAGTGAACCGTCAGATCAGATCTTTGTCGATCCTACCATCCACTCGAC
ACACCCGCCAGCGGCCGCCACCATGGATCTGTTTATGCGTATATTCACCATCGGCACGGTTACATTGAAG
CAAGGGGAAATTAAAGACGCAACTCCCAGTGACTTCGTACGGGCGACCGCTACAATTCCGATCCAGGCCA
GCCTCCCTTTTGGATGGCTTATCGTCGGCGTGGCCCTACTGGCTGTGTTTCAGTCGGCATCAAAGATAAT
CACTCTGAAAAAGCGATGGCAGTTAGCCCTTAGCAAAGGTGTGCACTTCGTATGCAATTTGCTGCTCCTG
TTCGTCACCGTTTATTCCCATCTGCTCCTGGTGGCTGCCGGATTGGAGGCACCATTTTTATACCTATACG
CCCTCGTGTATTTTCTGCAATCTATTAACTTCGTCCGCATTATCATGAGACTCTGGCTCTGTTGGAAGTG
CAGGTCTAAAAATCCCTTGTTATATGATGCCAACTACTTCCTGTGTTGGCACACTAACTGCTATGACTAC
TGTATTCCATACAATTCAGTTACCTCCAGTATAGTGATCACATCTGGGGATGGTACGACTTCGCCTATTT
CCGAGCATGACTATCAGATCGGCGGGTACACAGAAAAGTGGGAGAGCGGAGTCAAGGATTGCGTGGTGCT
TCACTCCTATTTCACCAGTGACTACTACCAGCTTTATAGCACACAACTTTCAACAGACACCGGCGTGGAG
CATGTGACTTTTTTCATTTATAATAAAATCGTTGATGAACCGGAGGAACACGTTCAGATACACACTATCG
ACGGCAGCTCTGGTGTCGTCAACCCTGTTATGGAGCCCATTTACGATGAACCAACGACCACAACATCTGT
ACCTCTGGAAAACCTTTACTTTCAGTCGGGGAAACCTATACCCAATCCACTTCTCGGCTTAGATTCTACC
TAAGGATCCGCAGGCCTCTGCTAGCTTGACTGACTGAGATACAGCGTACCTTCAGCTCACAGACATGATA
AGATACATTGATGAGTTTGGACAAACCACAACTAGAATGCAGTGAAAAAAATGCTTTATTTGTGAAATTT
GTGATGCTATTGCTTTATTTGTAACCATTATAAGCTGCAATAAACAAGTTAACAACAACAATTGCATTCA
TTTTATGTTTCAGGTTCAGGGGGAGGTGTGGGAGGTTTTTTAAAGCAAGTAAAACCTCTACAAATGTGGT
ATTGGCCCATCTCTATCGGTATCGTAGCATAACCCCTTGGGGCCTCTAAACGGGTCTTGAGGGGTTTTTT
GTGCCCCTCGGGCCGGATTGCTATCTACCGGCATTGGCGCAGAAAAAAATGCCTGATGCGACGCTGCGCG
TCTTATACTCCCACATATGCCAGATTCAGCAACGGATACGGCTTCCCCAACTTGCCCACTTCCATACGTG
TCCTCCTTACCAGAAATTTATCCTTAAGGTCGTCAGCTATCCTGCAGGCGATCTCTCGATTTCGATCAAG
ACATTCCTTTAATGGTCTTTTCTGGACACCACTAGGGGTCAGAAGTAGTTCATCAAACTTTCTTCCCTCC
CTAATCTCATTGGTTACCTTGGGCTATCGAAACTTAATTAACCAGTCAAGTCAGCTACTTGGCGAGATCG
ACTTGTCTGGGTTTCGACTACGCTCAGAATTGCGTCAGTCAAGTTCGATCTGGTCCTTGCTATTGCACCC
GTTCTCCGATTACGAGTTTCATTTAAATCATGTGAGCAAAAGGCCAGCAAAAGGCCAGGAACCGTAAAAA
GGCCGCGTTGCTGGCGTTTTTCCATAGGCTCCGCCCCCCTGACGAGCATCACAAAAATCGACGCTCAAGT
CAGAGGTGGCGAAACCCGACAGGACTATAAAGATACCAGGCGTTTCCCCCTGGAAGCTCCCTCGTGCGCT
CTCCTGTTCCGACCCTGCCGCTTACCGGATACCTGTCCGCCTTTCTCCCTTCGGGAAGCGTGGCGCTTTC
TCATAGCTCACGCTGTAGGTATCTCAGTTCGGTGTAGGTCGTTCGCTCCAAGCTGGGCTGTGTGCACGAA
CCCCCCGTTCAGCCCGACCGCTGCGCCTTATCCGGTAACTATCGTCTTGAGTCCAACCCGGTAAGACACG
ACTTATCGCCACTGGCAGCAGCCACTGGTAACAGGATTAGCAGAGCGAGGTATGTAGGCGGTGCTACAGA
GTTCTTGAAGTGGTGGCCTAACTACGGCTACACTAGAAGAACAGTATTTGGTATCTGCGCTCTGCTGAAG
CCAGTTACCTTCGGAAAAAGAGTTGGTAGCTCTTGATCCGGCAAACAAACCACCGCTGGTAGCGGTGGTT
TTTTTGTTTGCAAGCAGCAGATTACGCGCAGAAAAAAAGGATCTCAAGAAGATCCTTTGATCTTTTCTAC
GGGGTCTGACGCTCAGTGGAACGAAAACTCACGTTAAGGGATTTTGGTCATGAGATTATCAAAAAGGATC
TTCACCTAGATCCTTTTAAATTAAAAATGAAGTTTTAAATCAATCTAAAGTATATATGAGTAAACTTGGT
CTGACAGTTACCAATGCTTAATCAGTGAGGCACCTATCTCAGCGATCTGTCTATTTCGTTCATCCATAGT
TGCATTTAAATTTCCGAACTCTCCAAGGCCCTCGTCGGAAAATCTTCAAACCTTTCGTCCGATCCATCTT
GCAGGCTACCTCTCGAACGAACTATCGCAAGTCTCTTGGCCGGCCTTGCGCCTTGGCTATTGCTTGGCAG
CGCCTATCGCCAGGTATTACTCCAATCCCGAATATCCGAGATCGGGATCACCCGAGAGAAGTTCAACCTA
CATCCTCAATCCCGATCTATCCGAGATCCGAGGAATATCGAAATCGGGGCGCGCCTGGCCTCCGCGCCGG
GTTTTGGCGCCTCCCGCGGGCGCCCCCCTCGTCACGGCGAGCGCTGCCACGTCAGACGAAGGGCGCAGGA
GCGTCCTGATCCTTCCGCCCGGACGCTCAGGACAGCGGCCCGCTGCTCATAAGACTCGGCCTTAGAACCC
CAGTATCAGCAGAAGGACATTTTAGGACGGGACTTGGGTGACTCTAGGGCACTGGTTTTCTTTCCAGAGA
GCGGAACAGGCGAGGAAAAGTAGTCCCTTCTCGGCGATTCTGCGGAGGGATCTCCGTGGGGCGGTGAACG
CCGATGATTATATAAGGACGCGCCGGGTGTGGCACAGCTAGTTCCGTCGCAGCCGGGATTTGGGTCGCGG
TTCTTGTTTGTGGATCGCTGTGATCGTCACTTGGTGAGTAGCGGGCTGCTGGGCTGGCCGGGGCTTTCGT
GGCCGCCGGGCCGCTCGGTGGGACGGAAGCGTGTGGAGAGACCGCCAAGGGCTGTAGTCTGGGTCCGCGA
GCAAGGTTGCCCTGAACTGGGGGTTGGGGGGAGCGCAGCAAAATGGCGGCTGTTCCCGAGTCTTGAATGG
AAGACGCTTGTGAGGCGGGCTGTGAGGTCGTTGAAACAAGGTGGGGGGCATGGTGGGCGGCAAGAACCCA
AGGTCTTGAGCCCTTCGCTAATGCGGGAAAGCTCTTATTCGGGTGAGATGGGCTGGGCACCATCTGGGGA
CCCTGACGTGAAGTTTGTCACTGACTGGAGAACTCGGTTTGTCGTCTGTTGCGGGGGCGGCAGTTATGGC
GGTGCCGTTGGGCAGTGCACCCGTACCTTTGGGAGCGCGCGCCCTCGTCGTGTCGTGACGTCACCCGTTC
TGTTGGCTTATAATGCAGGGTGGGGCCACCTGCCGGTAGGTGTGCGGTAGGCTTTTCTCCGTCGCAGGAC
GCAGGGTTCGGGCCTAGGGTAGGCTCTCCTGAATCGACAGGCGCCGGACCTCTGGTGAGGGGAGGGATAA
GTGAGGCGTCAGTTTCTTTGGTCGGTTTTATGTACCTATCTTCTTAAGTAGCTGAAGCTCCGGTTTTGAA
CTATGCGCTCGGGGTTGGCGAGTGTGTTTTGTGAAGTTTTTTAGGCACCTTTTGAAATGTAATCATTTGG
GTCAATATGTAATTTTCAGTGTTAGACTTGTAAATTGTCCGCTAAATTCTGGCCGTTTTTGGCTTTTTTG
TTAGACAACATGGGTAAAAAGCCTGAACTCACCGCGACGTCTGTCGAGAAGTTTCTGATCGAAAAGTTCG
ACAGCGTCTCCGACCTGATGCAGCTCTCGGAGGGCGAAGAATCTCGTGCTTTCAGCTTCGATGTAGGAGG
GCGTGGATATGTCCTGCGGGTAAATAGCTGCGCCGATGGTTTCTACAAAGATCGTTATGTTTATCGGCAC
TTTGCATCCGCCGCGCTCCCGATTCCGGAAGTGCTTGACATTGGGGAGTTCAGCGAGAGCCTGACCTATT
GCATCTCCCGCCGTGCACAGGGTGTCACGTTGCAAGACCTGCCTGAAACCGAACTGCCCGCTGTTCTGCA
GCCGGTCGCGGAGGCAATGGATGCCATCGCTGCCGCCGATCTTAGCCAGACGAGCGGGTTCGGCCCATTC
GGACCGCAAGGAATCGGTCAATACACTACATGGCGTGATTTCATATGCGCGATTGCTGATCCCCATGTGT
ATCACTGGCAAACTGTGATGGACGACACCGTCAGTGCGTCCGTCGCGCAGGCTCTCGATGAGCTGATGCT
TTGGGCCGAGGACTGCCCCGAAGTCCGGCACCTCGTGCACGCGGATTTCGGCTCCAACAATGTCCTGACG
GACAATGGCCGCATAACAGCGGTCATTGACTGGAGCGAGGCGATGTTCGGGGATTCCCAATACGAGGTCG
CCAACATCTTCTTCTGGAGGCCGTGGTTGGCTTGTATGGAGCAGCAGACGCGCTACTTCGAGCGGAGGCA
TCCGGAGCTTGCAGGATCGCCCCGGCTCCGGGCGTATATGCTCCGCATTGGTCTTGACCAACTCTATCAG
AGCTTGGTTGACGGCAATTTCGATGATGCAGCTTGGGCGCAGGGTCGATGCGACGCAATCGTCCGATCCG
GAGCCGGGACTGTCGGGCGTACACAAATCGCCCGCAGAAGCGCCGCCGTCTGGACCGATGGCTGTGTAGA
AGTACTCGCCGATAGTGGAAACCGACGCCCCAGCACTCGTCCGAGGGCAAAGGAATAAGCTAGTATGTAA
GCCTAGTCTTAGATAATAAAATCGCTATCCATCGAAGATGGATGTGTGTTGGTTTTTTGTGTGTGTAACG
CTAGGCGCGCCTGGTGTACCGAGAACGATCCTCTCAGTGCGAGTCTCGACGATCCATATCGTTGCTTGGC
AGTCAGCCAGTCGGAATCCAGCTTGGGACCCAGGAAGTCCAATCGTCAGATATTGTACTCAAGCCTGGTC
ACGGCAGCGTACCGATCTGTTTAAACCTAGATATTGATAGTCTGATCGGTCAACGTATAATCGAGTCCTA
GCTTTTGCAAACATCTATCAAGAGACAGGATCAGCAGGAGGCTTTCGCATGAGTATTCAACATTTCCGTG
TCGCCCTTATTCCCTTTTTTGCGGCATTTTGCCTTCCTGTTTTTGCTCACCCAGAAACGCTGGTGAAAGT
AAAAGATGCTGAAGATCAGTTGGGTGCGCGAGTGGGTTACATCGAACTGGATCTCAACAGCGGTAAGATC
CTTGAGAGTTTTCGCCCCGAAGAACGCTTTCCAATGATGAGCACTTTTAAAGTTCTGCTATGTGGCGCGG
TATTATCCCGTATTGACGCCGGGCAAGAGCAACTCGGTCGCCGCATACACTATTCTCAGAATGACTTGGT
TGAGTATTCACCAGTCACAGAAAAGCATCTTACGGATGGCATGACAGTAAGAGAATTATGCAGTGCTGCC
ATAACCATGAGTGATAACACTGCGGCCAACTTACTTCTGACAACGATTGGAGGACCGAAGGAGCTAACCG
CTTTTTTGCACAACATGGGGGATCATGTAACTCGCCTTGATCGTTGGGAACCGGAGCTGAATGAAGCCAT
ACCAAACGACGAGCGTGACACCACGATGCCTGTAGCAATGGCAACAACCTTGCGTAAACTATTAACTGGC
GAACTACTTACTCTAGCTTCCCGGCAACAGTTGATAGACTGGATGGAGGCGGATAAAGTTGCAGGACCAC
TTCTGCGCTCGGCCCTTCCGGCTGGCTGGTTTATTGCTGATAAATCTGGAGCCGGTGAGCGTGGGTCTCG
CGGTATCATTGCAGCACTGGGGCCAGATGGTAAGCCCTCCCGTATCGTAGTTATCTACACGACGGGGAGT
CAGGCAACTATGGATGAACGAAATAGACAGATCGCTGAGATAGGTGCCTCACTGATTAAGCATTGGTAAC
CGATTCTAGGTGCATTGGCGCAGAAAAAAATGCCTGATGCGACGCTGCGCGTCTTATACTCCCACATATG
CCAGATTCAGCAACGGATACGGCTTCCCCAACTTGCCCACTTCCATACGTGTCCTCCTTACCAGAAATTT
ATCCTTAAGATCCCGAATCGTTTAAACTCGACTCTGGCTCTATCGAATCTCCGTCGTTTCGAGCTTACGC
GAACAGCCGTGGCGCTCATTTGCTCGTCGGGCATCGAATCTCGTCAGCTATCGTCAGCTTACCTTTTTGG
CAGCGATCGCGGCTCCCGACATCTTGGACCATTAGCTCCACAGGTATCTTCTTCCCTCTAGTGGTCATAA
CAGCAGCTTCAGCTACCTCTCAATTCAAAAAACCCCTCAAGACCCGTTTAGAGGCCCCAAGGGGTTATGC
TATCAATCGTTGCGTTACACACACAAAAAACCAACACACATCCATCTTCGATGGATAGCGATTTTATTAT
CTAACTGCTGATCGAGTGTAGCCAGATCTAGTAATCAATTACGGGGTCATTAGTTCATAGCCCATATATG
GAGTTCCG
Features (pLannotate 1.2.2; 20 found; start..end, strand, type, name):
      1..304     +  enhancer       CMV enhancer: human cytomegalovirus immediate early enhancer
    377..394     -  promoter       CMV promoter (fragment): human cytomegalovirus (CMV) immediate early promoter
    457..508     +  promoter       CMVd2 promoter: truncated human cytomegalovirus (CMV) immediate early promoter that yields moderately reduced expression relative to the full-length promoter
    583..1407    +  CDS            AP3A_SARS2: Experimental evidence at protein level: Swiss-Prot protein existence level 1. Plays a role in virus egress via lysosomal trafficking (PubMed:33157038, PubMed:33422265). Forms homotetrameric ion channels (viroporin) localized at endosomes and lysosomes, that may induce deacidification of lysosomes thereby allowing safe virion egress through lysosomal trafficking (By similarity) (PubMed:33157038, PubMed:33422265). Also blocks formation of autolysosomes through binding and sequestering host TMUB1/HOPS on late endosomes. This prevents fusion of autophagosomes with lysosomes, disrupting autophagy a
   1539..1660    -  polyA_signal   SV40 poly(A) signal: SV40 polyadenylation signal
   1683..1752    -  CDS            large T antigen (fragment): large T antigen from SV40 (simian virus 40)
   1775..1821    +  terminator     T7 terminator: transcription terminator for bacteriophage T7 RNA polymerase
   1851..1987    +  terminator     rrnG terminator: transcription terminator from the E. coli ribosomal RNA rrnG operon (Albrechtsen et al., 1991)
   2032..2103    +  misc_feature   3' β-globin insulator: insulator downstream of the human β-globin locus (Farrell et al., 2002)
   2329..2917    -  rep_origin     ori: high-copy-number ColE1/pMB1/pBR322/pUC origin of replication
   3089..3153    -  CDS            bla(M) (fragment): β-lactamase lacking the signal sequence; bla(M); allows cytosolic expression of β-lactamase
   3417..4626    +  promoter       UbC promoter: human ubiquitin C promoter
   4636..5657    +  CDS            HygR (fragment): hygromycin B phosphotransferase confers resistance to hygromycin
   5685..5733    +  polyA_signal   poly(A) signal: synthetic polyadenylation signal
   5999..6859    +  CDS            AmpR: β-lactamase; bla; confers resistance to ampicillin, carbenicillin, and related antibiotics
   6872..7008    +  terminator     rrnG terminator: transcription terminator from the E. coli ribosomal RNA rrnG operon (Albrechtsen et al., 1991)
   7160..7231    +  misc_feature   5' β-globin insulator: insulator upstream of the human β-globin locus (Farrell et al., 2002)
   7236..7282    -  terminator     T7 terminator: transcription terminator for bacteriophage T7 RNA polymerase
   7300..7348    -  polyA_signal   poly(A) signal: synthetic polyadenylation signal
   7379..7428    +  enhancer       CMV enhancer (fragment): human cytomegalovirus immediate early enhancer
