[The description below was written by a language model from this plasmid's Addgene catalogue record and pLannotate feature annotations shown in this document.]
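Description:
pGBW-m4134431 is a mammalian expression plasmid built on the pTwist_CMV_Hygro_6 backbone that carries the wild-type ORF3a coding sequence of SARS-CoV-2. It is maintained in E. coli as a high-copy plasmid through a ColE1/pUC-type origin and selected with ampicillin via a full-length β-lactamase gene. For selection in mammalian cells, a separate cassette places a hygromycin B phosphotransferase gene under the human ubiquitin C promoter, followed by a synthetic polyadenylation signal, so transfected cells can be enriched or stable lines derived with hygromycin.

The payload is driven by the human cytomegalovirus immediate early enhancer and promoter, with the ORF3a open reading frame immediately downstream and an SV40 polyadenylation signal annotated after it. The catalogue entry lists a C-terminal tag supplied by the backbone, consisting of a TEV protease cleavage site and a V5 epitope. These are not called out as separate features in the annotation, though there is unannotated space between the end of the ORF3a match and the poly(A) signal where they would be expected to lie. The tag would allow antibody detection or pull-down, with optional removal by TEV protease. The expression unit and bacterial elements are bracketed by β-globin insulator sequences, bacterial rrnG and T7 terminators and an additional synthetic poly(A) signal, parts that generally limit transcriptional read-through and interference between neighbouring cassettes.

ORF3a is an accessory protein described in the annotation as a viroporin that forms ion channels at endosomes and lysosomes and interferes with autophagosome–lysosome fusion. The plasmid is intended for expressing this viral protein in mammalian cells, for example for localisation, interaction or functional studies.
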