Addgene plasmid #152738: pGBW-m4134431
Purpose: Mammalian expression plasmid for SARS-CoV-2 ORF3a protein
Depositing lab: Ginkgo Bioworks & Benjie Chen. Depositing organization: Ginkgo Bioworks.
Backbone
  Vector backbone: pTwist_CMV_Hygro_6
  Backbone size w/o insert (bp): 6525
  Vector type: Mammalian Expression
  Selectable markers: Hygromycin
Growth in bacteria
  Bacterial resistance: Ampicillin, 100 μg/mL
  Growth temperature: 37°C
  Growth strain: DH5alpha
  Copy number: High Copy
Gene/Insert
  Gene/Insert name: SARS-CoV-2 ORF3a protein
  Species: Severe acute respiratory syndrome coronavirus 2
  Insert size (bp): 821
  Mutation: wt
  Entrez Gene: ORF3a (a.k.a. GU280_gp03)
  Promoter: CMV
  Tag / fusion protein: Cleavable TEV;V5 (C terminal on backbone)
  Cloning method: Unknown
Resource information
  A portion of this plasmid was derived from a plasmid made by: GinkgoBioworks
Depositor comments: NCBI reference sequence: YP_009724391.1
How to cite: pGBW-m4134431 was a gift from Ginkgo Bioworks & Benjie Chen (Addgene plasmid # 152738 ; http://n2t.net/addgene:152738 ; RRID:Addgene_152738)
